>Addgene plasmid #32468 | pTorPE-G-GECO1.2 | depositor full sequence | sequence record 37246 | pTorPE-G-GECO1.2 sequence 5480 bps
AAGAAACCAATTGTCCATATTGCATCAGACATTGCCGTCACTGCGTCTTTTACTGGCTCTTCTCGCTAAC
CAAACCGGTAACCCCGCTTATTAAAAGCATTCTGTAACAAAGCGGGACCAAAGCCATGACAAAAACGCGT
AACAAAAGTGTCTATAATCACGGCAGAAAAGTCCACATTGATTATTTGCACGGCGTCACACTTTGCTATG
CCATAGCATTTTTATCCATAAGATTAGCGGATCCTACCTGACGCTTTTTATCGCAACTCTCTACTGTTTC
TCCATACCCGTTTTTTGGGCTAACAGGAGGAATTAACCATGGGTTTAAAGAGGAGAAAGGTCATGAACAA
TAACGATCTCTTTCAGGCATCACGTCGGCGTTTTCTGGCACAACTCGGCAGCTTAACCGACGCCGGGACG
CTGGGGCCGTCATTGTTAACGCCGCGACGTGCGACTGCGGCGCAAGCGGCGACTGACGCTTCTAGAGGTT
CTCATCATCATCATCATCATGGTATGGCTAGCATGACTGGTGGACAGCAAATGGGTCGGGATCTGTACGA
CGATGATGATAAGGATCTCGCCACAATGGTCGACTCATCACGTCGTAAGTGGAATAAGACAGGTCACGCA
GTCAGAGCTATAGGTCGGCTGAGCTCACTCGAGAACGTCTATATCAAGGCCGACGAGCAGAAGAACGGCA
TCAAGGCGTACTTCAAGATCCGCCACAACATCGAGGGCGGCGGCGTGCAGCTCGCCTACCACTACCAGCA
GAACACCCCCATCGGCGACGGCCCCGTGCTGCTGCCCGACAACCACTACCTGAGCGTGCAGTCCATGCTT
TCGAAAGACCCCAACGAGAAGCGCGATCACATGGTCCTGCTGGAGTTCGTGACCGCCGCCGGGATCACTC
TCGGCATGGACGAGCTGTACAAGGGCGGTACCGGAGGGAGCGAATCCATGGTGAGCAAGGGCGAGGAGCT
GTTCACCGGGGTGGTGCCCATCCAGGTCGAGCTGGACGGCGACGTAAACGGCCACAAGTTCAGCGTGTCC
GGCGAGGGTGAGGGCGATGCCACCTACGGCAAGCTGACCCTGAAGTTCATCTGCACCACCGGCAAGCTGC
CCGTGCCCTGGCCCACCCTCGTGACCACCCTGACCTACGGCGTGCAGTGCTTCAGCCGCTACCCCGACCA
CATGAAGCAGCACGACTTCTTCAAGTCCGCCATGCCCGAAGGCTACATCCAGGAGCGCACCATCTTCTTC
AAGGGCGACGGCAACTACAAGACCCGCGCCGAGGTGAAGTTCGAGGGCGACACCCTGGTGAACCGCATCG
AGCTGAAGGGCATCGACTTCAAGGAGGACGGCAACATCCTGGGGCACAAGCTGGAGTACAACACGCGTGA
CCAACTGACTGAAGAGCAGATCGCAGAATTTAAAGAGGCTTTCTCCCTATTTGACAAGGACGGGGATGGG
ACGATAACAACCAAGGAGCTGGGGACGGTGATGCGGTCTCTGGGGCAGAACCCCACAGAAGCAGAGCTGC
AGGACATGATCAATGAAGTAGATGCCGACGGTGACGGCACAATCGACTTCCCTGAGTTCCTGACAATGAT
GGCAAGAAAAATGAAAGACACAGACAGTGAAGAAGAAATTAGAGAAGCGTTCCGTGTGTTTGATAAGGAC
GGCAATGGCTACATCGGCGCAGCAGAGCTTCGCCACGTGATGACAAACCTTGGAGAGAAGTTAACAGATG
AAGAGGTTGATGAAATGATCAGGGTAGCAGACATCGATGGGGATGGTCAGGTAAACTACGAAGAGTTTGT
ACAAATGATGACAGCGAAGTAGAAGCTTGGCTGTTTTGGCGGATGAGAGAAGATTTTCAGCCTGATACAG
ATTAAATCAGAACGCAGAAGCGGTCTGATAAAACAGAATTTGCCTGGCGGCAGTAGCGCGGTGGTCCCAC
CTGACCCCATGCCGAACTCAGAAGTGAAACGCCGTAGCGCCGATGGTAGTGTGGGGTCTCCCCATGCGAG
AGTAGGGAACTGCCAGGCATCAAATAAAACGAAAGGCTCAGTCGAAAGACTGGGCCTTTCGTTTTATCTG
TTGTTTGTCGGTGAACGCTCTCCTGAGTAGGACAAATCCGCCGGGAGCGGATTTGAACGTTGCGAAGCAA
CGGCCCGGAGGGTGGCGGGCAGGACGCCCGCCATAAACTGCCAGGCATCAAATTAAGCAGAAGGCCATCC
TGACGGATGGCCTTTTTGCGTTTCTACAAACTCTTTTGTTTATTTTTCTAAATACATTCAAATATGTATC
CGCTCATGAGACAATAACCCTGATAAATGCTTCAATAATATTGAAAAAGGAAGAGTATGAGTATTCAACA
TTTCCGTGTCGCCCTTATTCCCTTTTTTGCGGCATTTTGCCTTCCTGTTTTTGCTCACCCAGAAACGCTG
GTGAAAGTAAAAGATGCTGAAGATCAGTTGGGTGCACGAGTGGGTTACATCGAACTGGATCTCAACAGCG
GTAAGATCCTTGAGAGTTTTCGCCCCGAAGAACGTTTTCCAATGATGAGCACTTTTAAAGTTCTGCTATG
TGGCGCGGTATTATCCCGTGTTGACGCCGGGCAAGAGCAACTCGGTCGCCGCATACACTATTCTCAGAAT
GACTTGGTTGAGTACTCACCAGTCACAGAAAAGCATCTTACGGATGGCATGACAGTAAGAGAATTATGCA
GTGCTGCCATAACCATGAGTGATAACACTGCGGCCAACTTACTTCTGACAACGATCGGAGGACCGAAGGA
GCTAACCGCTTTTTTGCACAACATGGGGGATCATGTAACTCGCCTTGATCGTTGGGAACCGGAGCTGAAT
GAAGCCATACCAAACGACGAGCGTGACACCACGATGCCTGTAGCAATGGCAACAACGTTGCGCAAACTAT
TAACTGGCGAACTACTTACTCTAGCTTCCCGGCAACAATTAATAGACTGGATGGAGGCGGATAAAGTTGC
AGGACCACTTCTGCGCTCGGCCCTTCCGGCTGGCTGGTTTATTGCTGATAAATCTGGAGCCGGTGAGCGT
GGGTCTCGCGGTATCATTGCAGCACTGGGGCCAGATGGTAAGCCCTCCCGTATCGTAGTTATCTACACGA
CGGGGAGTCAGGCAACTATGGATGAACGAAATAGACAGATCGCTGAGATAGGTGCCTCACTGATTAAGCA
TTGGTAACTGTCAGACCAAGTTTACTCATATATACTTTAGATTGATTTAAAACTTCATTTTTAATTTAAA
AGGATCTAGGTGAAGATCCTTTTTGATAATCTCATGACCAAAATCCCTTAACGTGAGTTTTCGTTCCACT
GAGCGTCAGACCCCGTAGAAAAGATCAAAGGATCTTCTTGAGATCCTTTTTTTCTGCGCGTAATCTGCTG
CTTGCAAACAAAAAAACCACCGCTACCAGCGGTGGTTTGTTTGCCGGATCAAGAGCTACCAACTCTTTTT
CCGAAGGTAACTGGCTTCAGCAGAGCGCAGATACCAAATACTGTCCTTCTAGTGTAGCCGTAGTTAGGCC
ACCACTTCAAGAACTCTGTAGCACCGCCTACATACCTCGCTCTGCTAATCCTGTTACCAGTGGCTGCTGC
CAGTGGCGATAAGTCGTGTCTTACCGGGTTGGACTCAAGACGATAGTTACCGGATAAGGCGCAGCGGTCG
GGCTGAACGGGGGGTTCGTGCACACAGCCCAGCTTGGAGCGAACGACCTACACCGAACTGAGATACCTAC
AGCGTGAGCTATGAGAAAGCGCCACGCTTCCCGAAGGGAGAAAGGCGGACAGGTATCCGGTAAGCGGCAG
GGTCGGAACAGGAGAGCGCACGAGGGAGCTTCCAGGGGGAAACGCCTGGTATCTTTATAGTCCTGTCGGG
TTTCGCCACCTCTGACTTGAGCGTCGATTTTTGTGATGCTCGTCAGGGGGGCGGAGCCTATGGAAAAACG
CCAGCAACGCGGCCTTTTTACGGTTCCTGGCCTTTTGCTGGCCTTTTGCTCACATGTTCTTTCCTGCGTT
ATCCCCTGATTCTGTGGATAACCGTATTACCGCCTTTGAGTGAGCTGATACCGCTCGCCGCAGCCGAACG
ACCGAGCGCAGCGAGTCAGTGAGCGAGGAAGCGGAAGAGCGCCTGATGCGGTATTTTCTCCTTACGCATC
TGTGCGGTATTTCACACCGCATATGGTGCACTCTCAGTACAATCTGCTCTGATGCCGCATAGTTAAGCCA
GTATACACTCCGCTATCGCTACGTGACTGGGTCATGGCTGCGCCCCGACACCCGCCAACACCCGCTGACG
CGCCCTGACGGGCTTGTCTGCTCCCGGCATCCGCTTACAGACAAGCTGTGACCGTCTCCGGGAGCTGCAT
GTGTCAGAGGTTTTCACCGTCATCACCGAAACGCGCGAGGCAGCAGATCAATTCGCGCGCGAAGGCGAAG
CGGCATGCATAATGTGCCTGTCAAATGGACGAAGCAGGGATTCTGCAAACCCTATGCTACTCCGTCAAGC
CGTCAATTGTCTGATTCGTTACCAATTATGACAACTTGACGGCTACATCATTCACTTTTTCTTCACAACC
GGCACGGAACTCGCTCGGGCTGGCCCCGGTGCATTTTTTAAATACCCGCGAGAAATAGAGTTGATCGTCA
AAACCAACATTGCGACCGACGGTGGCGATAGGCATCCGGGTGGTGCTCAAAAGCAGCTTCGCCTGGCTGA
TACGTTGGTCCTCGCGCCAGCTTAAGACGCTAATCCCTAACTGCTGGCGGAAAAGATGTGACAGACGCGA
CGGCGACAAGCAAACATGCTGTGCGACGCTGGCGATATCAAAATTGCTGTCTGCCAGGTGATCGCTGATG
TACTGACAAGCCTCGCGTACCCGATTATCCATCGGTGGATGGAGCGACTCGTTAATCGCTTCCATGCGCC
GCAGTAACAATTGCTCAAGCAGATTTATCGCCAGCAGCTCCGAATAGCGCCCTTCCCCTTGCCCGGCGTT
AATGATTTGCCCAAACAGGTCGCTGAAATGCGGCTGGTGCGCTTCATCCGGGCGAAAGAACCCCGTATTG
GCAAATATTGACGGCCAGTTAAGCCATTCATGCCAGTAGGCGCGCGGACGAAAGTAAACCCACTGGTGAT
ACCATTCGCGAGCCTCCGGATGACGACCGTAGTGATGAATCTCTCCTGGCGGGAACAGCAAAATATCACC
CGGTCGGCAAACAAATTCTCGTCCCTGATTTTTCACCACCCCCTGACCGCGAATGGTGAGATTGAGAATA
TAACCTTTCATTCCCAGCGGTCGGTCGATAAAAAAATCGAGATAACCGTTGGCCTCAATCGGCGTTAAAC
CCGCCACCAGATGGGCATTAAACGAGTATCCCGGCAGCAGGGGATCATTTTGCGCTTCAGCCATACTTTT
CATACTCCCGCCATTCAGAG
Features (pLannotate 1.2.2; 12 found; start..end, strand, type, name):
      1..285     +  promoter       araBAD promoter: araBAD; promoter of the L-arabinose operon of E. coli; the araC regulatory gene is transcribed in the opposite direction (Guzman et al., 1995)
    343..480     +  CDS            torA (fragment): TORA_ECOLI - Experimental evidence at protein level: Swiss-Prot protein existence level 1. Reduces trimethylamine-N-oxide (TMAO) into trimethylamine; an anaerobic reaction coupled to energy-yielding reactions. From Escherichia coli (strain K12).
    487..1840    +  CDS            GCaMP6f (fragment): improved fluorescent protein-based calcium sensor (Chen et al., 2013)
   1932..2047    +  ncRNA          5S rRNA: Accession: RF00001 - 5S ribosomal RNA
   2051..2137    +  terminator     rrnB T1 terminator: Escherichia coli rrnB; transcription terminator T1 from the E. coli rrnB gene
   2229..2256    +  terminator     rrnB T2 terminator: transcription terminator T2 from the E. coli rrnB gene
   2275..2366    +  promoter       AmpR promoter: bla
   2367..3227    +  CDS            AmpR: β-lactamase; bla; confers resistance to ampicillin, carbenicillin, and related antibiotics
   3398..3986    +  rep_origin     ori: high-copy-number ColE1/pMB1/pBR322/pUC origin of replication
   4172..4312    -  misc_feature   bom: basis of mobility region from pBR322
   4414..4454    -  CDS            rop (fragment): Rop protein, which maintains plasmids at low copy number; rop
   4576..5454    -  CDS            araC: L-arabinose regulatory protein; araC
