[The description below was written by a language model from this plasmid's Addgene catalogue record and pLannotate feature annotations shown in this document.]
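Description:
pTorPE-G-GECO1.2 is a lab-constructed bacterial expression plasmid, derived from pBAD/His B, that produces the green calcium indicator G-GECO1.2 in E. coli and directs it to the periplasm. The full sequence is 5,480 bp, made up of a backbone of about 4.2 kb and a 1,257 bp insert cloned between XbaI and HindIII sites that both remain intact. Propagation relies on a ColE1/pMB1-type origin accompanied by the pBR322 bom region and only a short fragment of rop. The depositor lists the plasmid as low copy. Selection is by ampicillin through the bla gene under its own promoter.

Expression is driven by the araBAD promoter, with the divergently transcribed araC regulator carried on the same plasmid, so transcription is induced by L-arabinose. The rrnB T1 and T2 terminators lie downstream of the coding region. The open reading frame begins with a modified TorA signal peptide supplied by the backbone, carrying three substitutions relative to the native leader. TorA leaders route folded proteins through the twin-arginine translocation pathway. This is followed by a 6xHis tag at the N terminus of the insert, which allows metal-affinity purification.

G-GECO1.2 is an intensiometric sensor derived from GCaMP3 by eight point mutations (K69E, N77Y, D86G, K119I, L173Q, D260G, S404G, E430V). The automated annotation labels this region as a GCaMP6f fragment, which reflects homology within the GCaMP family rather than the insert's actual identity. The record does not state a specific use, but the design suits arabinose-induced expression of the indicator in bacteria, with periplasmic export and His-tag purification of the protein.
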