Addgene plasmid #32468: pTorPE-G-GECO1.2
Depositing lab: Robert Campbell. Depositing organization: University of Alberta. Publication: An Expanded Palette of Genetically Encoded Ca2+ Indicators. Zhao Y, Araki S, Wu J, Teramoto T, Chang YF, Nakano M, Abdelfattah AS, Fujiwara M, Ishihara T, Nagai T, Campbell RE. Science. 2011 Sep 30;333(6051):1888-91. doi: 10.1126/science.1208592 PubMed 21903779.
Backbone
  Vector backbone: Customized Vector
  Backbone size w/o insert (bp): 4200
  Vector type: Bacterial Expression ; Lab constructed
Growth in bacteria
  Bacterial resistance: Ampicillin, 100 μg/mL
  Growth temperature: 37°C
  Growth strain: DH10B
  Copy number: Low Copy
Gene/Insert
  Gene/Insert name: G-GECO1.2 (alt name: green intensiometric genetically encoded Ca2+-indicators for optical imaging version 1.2)
  Insert size (bp): 1257
  Mutation: GCaMP3 K69E/N77Y/D86G/K119I/L173Q/D260G/S404G/E430V
  GenBank ID: JN258415
  Tag / fusion protein: 6 His tag (N terminal on insert); Modified TorA MNNNDLFQASRRRFLAQLG[G to S]LT[V to D]AG[M to T]LGPSLLTPRRATAAQAATDAS. (N terminal on backbone)
  Cloning method: Restriction Enzyme; 5′ cloning site XbaI (not destroyed); 3′ cloning site HindIII (not destroyed)
  Sequencing primers: 5′ ATGCCATAGCATTTTTATCC; 3′ GATTTAATCTGTATCAGG
Terms and licenses: Academic/Nonprofit Terms; Industry Terms: Not Available to Industry
Depositor comments: The vector is modified from pBAD/ His B (Invitrogen).
How to cite: pTorPE-G-GECO1.2 was a gift from Robert Campbell (Addgene plasmid # 32468 ; http://n2t.net/addgene:32468 ; RRID:Addgene_32468)
