>Addgene plasmid #32468 | pTorPE-G-GECO1.2 | depositor partial sequence | sequence record 37247 | 6x His+ G-GECO1.2
GGTTCTCATCATCATCATCATCATGGTATGGCTAGCATGACTGGTGGACAGCAAATGGGTCGGGATCTGT
ACGACGATGATGATAAGGATCTCGCCACAATGGTCGACTCATCACGTCGTAAGTGGAATAAGACAGGTCA
CGCAGTCAGAGCTATAGGTCGGCTGAGCTCACTCGAGAACGTCTATATCAAGGCCGACGAGCAGAAGAAC
GGCATCAAGGCGTACTTCAAGATCCGCCACAACATCGAGGGCGGCGGCGTGCAGCTCGCCTACCACTACC
AGCAGAACACCCCCATCGGCGACGGCCCCGTGCTGCTGCCCGACAACCACTACCTGAGCGTGCAGTCCAT
GCTTTCGAAAGACCCCAACGAGAAGCGCGATCACATGGTCCTGCTGGAGTTCGTGACCGCCGCCGGGATC
ACTCTCGGCATGGACGAGCTGTACAAGGGCGGTACCGGAGGGAGCGAATCCATGGTGAGCAAGGGCGAGG
AGCTGTTCACCGGGGTGGTGCCCATCCAGGTCGAGCTGGACGGCGACGTAAACGGCCACAAGTTCAGCGT
GTCCGGCGAGGGTGAGGGCGATGCCACCTACGGCAAGCTGACCCTGAAGTTCATCTGCACCACCGGCAAG
CTGCCCGTGCCCTGGCCCACCCTCGTGACCACCCTGACCTACGGCGTGCAGTGCTTCAGCCGCTACCCCG
ACCACATGAAGCAGCACGACTTCTTCAAGTCCGCCATGCCCGAAGGCTACATCCAGGAGCGCACCATCTT
CTTCAAGGGCGACGGCAACTACAAGACCCGCGCCGAGGTGAAGTTCGAGGGCGACACCCTGGTGAACCGC
ATCGAGCTGAAGGGCATCGACTTCAAGGAGGACGGCAACATCCTGGGGCACAAGCTGGAGTACAACACGC
GTGACCAACTGACTGAAGAGCAGATCGCAGAATTTAAAGAGGCTTTCTCCCTATTTGACAAGGACGGGGA
TGGGACGATAACAACCAAGGAGCTGGGGACGGTGATGCGGTCTCTGGGGCAGAACCCCACAGAAGCAGAG
CTGCAGGACATGATCAATGAAGTAGATGCCGACGGTGACGGCACAATCGACTTCCCTGAGTTCCTGACAA
TGATGGCAAGAAAAATGAAAGACACAGACAGTGAAGAAGAAATTAGAGAAGCGTTCCGTGTGTTTGATAA
GGACGGCAATGGCTACATCGGCGCAGCAGAGCTTCGCCACGTGATGACAAACCTTGGAGAGAAGTTAACA
GATGAAGAGGTTGATGAAATGATCAGGGTAGCAGACATCGATGGGGATGGTCAGGTAAACTACGAAGAGT
TTGTACAAATGATGACAGCGAAGTAG
