>Addgene plasmid #32468 | pTorPE-G-GECO1.2 | addgene partial sequence | sequence record 38299 | pBAD-Rev
GCTTCTACTTCGCTGTCATCATTTGTACAAACTCTTCGTAGTTTACCTGACCATCCCCATCGATGTCTGC
TACCCTGATCATTTCATCAACCTCTTCATCTGTTAACTTCTCTCCAAGGTTTGTCATCACGTGGCGAAGC
TCTGCTGCGCCGATGTAGCCATTGCCGTCCTTATCAAACACACGGAACGCTTCTCTAATTTCTTCTTCAC
TGTCTGTGTCTTTCATTTTTCTTGCCATCATTGTCAGGAACTCAGGGAAGTCGATTGTGCCGTCACCGTC
GGCATCTACTTCATTGATCATGTCCTGCAGCTCTGCTTCTGTGGGGTTCTGCCCCAGAGACCGCATCACC
GTCCCCAGCTCCTTGGTTGTTATCGTCCCATCCCCGTCCTTGTCAAATAGGGAGAAAGCCTCTTTAAATT
CTGCGATCTGCTCTTCAGTCAGTTGGTCACGCGTGTTGTACTCCAGCTTGTGCCCCAGGATGTTGCCGTC
CTCCTTGAAGTCGATGCCCTTCAGCTCGATGCGGTTCACCAGGGTGTCGCCCTCGAACTTCACCTCGGCG
CGGGTCTTGTAGTTGCCGTCGCCCTTGAAGAAGATGGTGCGCTCCTGGATGTAGCCTTCGGGCATGGCGG
ACTTGAAGAAGTCGTGCTGCTTCATGTGGTCGGGGTAGCGGCTGAAGCACTGCACGCC
