>Addgene plasmid #32468 | pTorPE-G-GECO1.2 | addgene partial sequence | sequence record 38303 | pBAD-Fwd
TTTTATCGCAACTCTCTACTGTTTCTCCATACCCGTTTTTTGGGCTAACAGGAGGAATTAACCATGGGTT
TAAAGAGGAGAAAGGTCATGAACAATAACGATCTCTTTCAGGCATCACGTCGGCGTTTTCTGGCACAACT
CGGCAGCTTAACCGACGCCGGGACGCTGGGGCCGTCATTGTTAACGCCGCGACGTGCGACTGCGGCGCAA
GCGGCGACTGACGCTTCTAGAGGTTCTCATCATCATCATCATCATGGTATGGCTAGCATGACTGGTGGAC
AGCAAATGGGTCGGGATCTGTACGACGATGATGATAAGGATCTCGCCACAATGGTCGACTCATCACGTCG
TAAGTGGAATAAGACAGGTCACGCAGTCAGAGCTATAGGTCGGCTGAGCTCACTCGAGAACGTCTATATC
AAGGCCGACGAGCAGAAGAACGGCATCAAGGCGTACTTCAAGATCCGCCACAACATCGAGGGCGGCGGCG
TGCAGCTCGCCTACCACTACCAGCAGAACACCCCCATCGGCGACGGCCCCGTGCTGCTGCCCGACAACCA
CTACCTGAGCGTGCAGTCCATGCTTTCGAAAGACCCCAACGAGAAGCGCGATCACATGGTCCTGCTGGAG
TTCGTGACCGCCGCCGGGATCACTCTCGGCATGGACGAGCTGTACAAGGGCGGTACCGGAGGGAGCGAAT
CCATGGTGAGCAAGGGCGAGGAGCTGTTCACCGGGGTGGTGCCCATCCAGGTCGAGCTGGACGGCGACGT
AAACGGCCACAAGTTCAGCGTGTCCGGCGAG
